Addgene plasmid #11299: rag1 long
Depositing lab: Lisa Steiner. Depositing organization: Massachusetts Institute of Technology. Publication: Characterization and expression of the recombination activating genes (rag1 and rag2) of zebrafish. Willett CE, Cherry JJ, Steiner LA. Immunogenetics. 1997 . 45(6):394-404. 10.1007/s002510050221 PubMed 9089097.
Backbone
  Vector backbone: pBluescript KS(-)
  Backbone manufacturer: Stratagene
  Backbone size w/o insert (bp): 3000
  Vector type: Bacterial Expression
Growth in bacteria
  Bacterial resistance: Ampicillin, 100 μg/mL
  Growth temperature: 37°C
  Growth strain: DH5alpha
  Copy number: High Copy
Gene/Insert
  Gene/Insert name: rag1 (alt name: rag1 ORF)
  Species: D. rerio (zebrafish)
  Insert size (bp): 3171
  GenBank ID: U71093
  Entrez Gene: rag1 (a.k.a. RAG-1)
  Cloning method: Restriction Enzyme; 5′ cloning site BamHI (not destroyed); 3′ cloning site NotI (not destroyed)
  Sequencing primers: 5′ T3; 3′ T7
Terms and licenses: Academic/Nonprofit Terms; Industry Terms: Not Available to Industry
How to cite: rag1 long was a gift from Lisa Steiner (Addgene plasmid # 11299 ; http://n2t.net/addgene:11299 ; RRID:Addgene_11299)
