[The description below was written by a language model from this plasmid's Addgene catalogue record and the feature table of its GenBank file.]
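Description:
rag1 long is a pBluescript KS(-) phagemid carrying the zebrafish (Danio rerio) rag1 open reading frame, an insert of about 3.2 kb in a roughly 3 kb backbone. The insert was placed in the polylinker by restriction cloning between BamHI at the 5′ end and NotI at the 3′ end, and both sites remain intact, so the fragment can be excised or transferred to another vector. The plasmid is maintained in E. coli at high copy number under ampicillin selection. These properties are consistent with the standard pBluescript design, which typically includes a pUC-type origin, an f1 origin for single-stranded DNA rescue and the bla resistance gene.

rag1 encodes the recombination activating protein that, together with Rag2, initiates V(D)J rearrangement of antigen receptor genes in developing lymphocytes. The record lists T3 and T7 as the 5′ and 3′ sequencing primers, reflecting the phage promoters that flank the pBluescript polylinker. In this type of vector, those promoters generally allow in vitro transcription of sense or antisense RNA from a linearised template. That would suit uses such as making riboprobes for expression analysis, although the record does not state a specific application. The repository classifies the vector type as bacterial expression, but no dedicated expression promoter, tag or fusion partner is recorded, so the plasmid is best regarded as a cloned cDNA/ORF resource for the zebrafish gene.

The attached sequence record covers only an 850 bp portion of the plasmid and has no annotated features. It therefore neither confirms nor adds to the catalogue description of the insert or backbone elements.
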