LOCUS       Exported 850 bp ds-DNA linear SYN 19-JUN-2021
DEFINITION  synthetic linear DNA
ACCESSION   .
VERSION     .
KEYWORDS    rag1 long
SOURCE      synthetic DNA construct
  ORGANISM  synthetic DNA construct
REFERENCE   1 (bases 1 to 850)
  AUTHORS   Willett CE, Cherry JJ, Steiner LA
  TITLE     Characterization and expression of the recombination activating
            genes (rag1 and rag2) of zebrafish.
  JOURNAL   Immunogenetics. 1997 . 45(6):394-404.
  PUBMED    9089097
REFERENCE   2 (bases 1 to 850)
  AUTHORS   .
  TITLE     Direct Submission
  JOURNAL   Exported Jun 19, 2021 from SnapGene Server 1.1.58
            http://www.snapgene.com
FEATURES             Location/Qualifiers
     source          1..850
                     /organism="synthetic DNA construct"
                     /mol_type="other DNA"
ORIGIN
        1 tctggaacat caagactgtt atcagcttct tctggagtct cttcagggtt gaatgtggct
       61 tgcattgctt ttactgaatt cttgtgagcc tccatgaact tctgaagata cttggaagtg
      121 tagagccagt ggtgttttaa tatgtcttca agttcgaatg tcttggactg ccttgcattc
      181 atcttccgaa aacgcctgaa gagtttgttt ccagattcat tcccttcact ggcccatgct
      241 ccgatagacc cgtctctttc aacgatttca ggaacatggg ccaaagtctt gtggaggtag
      301 ttggtgattt ttccatcata tcgatactta aacatggagg atagaaggtc agcaaattgc
      361 tgagagttgt agctgtattg acagagttgg tcagggcagt ctctggaggg acaagttgac
      421 cgccatacag gcttcatctg caagtagagg tccatcagtt tcaatagagc ctcacgtcgt
      481 tcttcagaag gaaccagctc acaaacagcc tccaccgctt cacgtgtcat cagccgacga
      541 gcatagtttc cattcatcct catcacaggc ttgagtttca ttttctttct tagttgcttg
      601 tccagggttg accgccaacg gcggcgctcc tctcgactcg gattaggctt ctggtagact
      661 tctccaatct catcctgaaa gattttgtag aattcagtcg cattgccaat atcacagtgc
      721 agtgcatcca gagtaggctg ggtttccatg aaaggcttag cagaaacacc tttgactcgg
      781 tcacgcagtt cgtctgctga ctctgagaag ggatttttcc tccagatctc atagcgctca
      841 agattttcat
//
